Addgene plasmid #231926: pAAV-Ef1a-Con/Fon-EYFP
Purpose: Cre-on/Flp-on EYFP under the Ef1a promoter
Depositing lab: Karl Deisseroth. Depositing organization: Stanford University. Publication: Targeting cells with single vectors using multiple-feature Boolean logic. Fenno LE, Mattis J, Ramakrishnan C, Hyun M, Lee SY, He M, Tucciarone J, Selimbeyoglu A, Berndt A, Grosenick L, Zalocusky KA, Bernstein H, Swanson H, Perry C, Diester I, Boyce FM, Bass CE, Neve R, Huang ZJ, Deisseroth K. Nat Methods. 2014 Jul;11(7):763-72. doi: 10.1038/nmeth.2996. Epub 2014 Jun 8. PubMed 24908100.
Backbone
  Vector backbone: AAV
  Vector type: AAV
Growth in bacteria
  Bacterial resistance: Ampicillin, 100 μg/mL
  Growth temperature: 37°C
  Growth strain: NEB Stable
  Copy number: Unknown
Gene/Insert
  Gene/Insert name: eYFP with introns
  Promoter: Ef1a
  Cloning method: Restriction Enzyme; 5′ cloning site BamHI (not destroyed); 3′ cloning site EcoRI (not destroyed)
  Sequencing primers: 5′ TGGAATTTGCCCTTTTTGAG; 3′ GGGCCACAACTCCTCATAAA
Terms and licenses: Academic/Nonprofit Terms; Industry Terms: Not Available to Industry
How to cite: pAAV-Ef1a-Con/Fon-EYFP was a gift from Karl Deisseroth (Addgene plasmid # 231926 ; http://n2t.net/addgene:231926 ; RRID:Addgene_231926)
