[The description below was written by a language model from this plasmid's Addgene catalogue record and pLannotate feature annotations shown in this document.]
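Description:
pAAV-Ef1a-Con/Fon-EYFP is a 6.6 kb adeno-associated virus transfer plasmid that expresses enhanced yellow fluorescent protein only in cells containing both Cre and Flp recombinases. This makes it an intersectional "AND" logic reporter. It is propagated in bacteria through a high-copy ColE1/pUC-type origin and selected with ampicillin via the bla gene. An f1 phage origin is also present. The expression cassette lies between AAV2 inverted terminal repeats, which allow it to be packaged into recombinant AAV. One ITR is annotated in full, while the other is detected only as short fragments in the sequencing result. The use of a recombination-deficient growth strain is consistent with the repeat-rich nature of such plasmids.

Within the ITRs, the human EF-1α promoter drives a split EYFP coding sequence described in the record as "eYFP with introns". The annotation shows two EYFP fragments, both in the antisense orientation relative to the promoter and separated by β-globin-derived intron sequence. The shorter fragment is flanked by paired lox2272 and loxN sites in opposing orientation, a double-floxed arrangement in which Cre inverts the segment and locks it into the sense direction. The larger fragment is presumably controlled by Flp in the same way, but no FRT-type sites were called in the feature table, so this rests on the stated Cre-on/Flp-on purpose rather than on the annotation. Once both exons are inverted, splicing removes the intron and the recombinase sites it carries, restoring an intact reading frame. A WPRE and the human growth hormone polyadenylation signal enhance transcript stability and 3′ end processing. The construct is typically used to label, or serve as a fluorophore control for, cell populations defined by two genetic features.
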