Features (pLannotate 1.2.2; 23 found; start..end, strand, type, name):
      1..589     +  rep_origin     ori: high-copy-number ColE1/pMB1/pBR322/pUC origin of replication
    662..689     +  repeat_region  AAV2 ITR (fragment): inverted terminal repeat of adeno-associated virus serotype 2 inverted
    718..745     +  repeat_region  AAV2 ITR (fragment): inverted terminal repeat of adeno-associated virus serotype 2 inverted
    808..874     +  CDS            small t antigen (fragment): SV40 (simian virus 40) small t antigen
    881..2059    +  promoter       EF-1α promoter: strong constitutive promoter for human elongation factor EF-1α
   2066..2099    +  protein_bind   lox2272: Cre-mediated recombination occurs in the 8-bp core sequence (GGATACTT). lox2272 sites are compatible with each other, but incompatible with loxP or loxN sites (Lee and Saito, 1988). Cre recombinase
   2150..2183    +  protein_bind   loxN: Cre-mediated recombination occurs in the 8-bp core sequence (GTATACCT). loxN sites are compatible with each other, but incompatible with loxP or lox2272 sites. Cre recombinase
   2204..2362    -  CDS            EYFP (fragment): EYFP is a basic (constitutively fluorescent) green/yellow fluorescent protein published in 1996, derived from Aequorea victoria. It is reported to be a very rapidly-maturing weak dimer with high acid sensitivity.
   2373..2406    -  protein_bind   lox2272: Cre-mediated recombination occurs in the 8-bp core sequence (GGATACTT). lox2272 sites are compatible with each other, but incompatible with loxP or loxN sites (Lee and Saito, 1988). Cre recombinase
   2407..2456    -  intron         β-globin intron (fragment): internally truncated intron from human β-globin
   2457..2490    -  protein_bind   loxN: Cre-mediated recombination occurs in the 8-bp core sequence (GTATACCT). loxN sites are compatible with each other, but incompatible with loxP or lox2272 sites. Cre recombinase
   2623..3185    -  CDS            EYFP (fragment): enhanced YFP mammalian codon-optimized
   3292..3342    -  intron         β-globin intron (fragment): internally truncated intron from human β-globin
   3376..3400    +  misc_feature   MCS (fragment): pBluescript multiple cloning site
   3400..3988    +  misc_feature   WPRE: woodchuck hepatitis virus posttranscriptional regulatory element
   4020..4496    +  polyA_signal   hGH poly(A) signal: human growth hormone polyadenylation signal
   4536..4676    +  repeat_region  AAV2 ITR: inverted terminal repeat of adeno-associated virus serotype 2 inverted
   4681..4732    -  misc_feature   bom (fragment): basis of mobility region from pBR322
   4751..5206    +  rep_origin     f1 ori (sequence partly withheld): f1 bacteriophage origin of replication; arrow indicates direction of (+) strand synthesis
   5207..5256    -  misc_feature   bom (fragment): basis of mobility region from pBR322
   5358..5393    -  CDS            rop (fragment): Rop protein, which maintains plasmids at low copy number; rop
   5488..5592    +  promoter       AmpR promoter: bla
   5593..6453    +  CDS            AmpR: β-lactamase; bla; confers resistance to ampicillin, carbenicillin, and related antibiotics
>Addgene plasmid #231926 | pAAV-Ef1a-Con/Fon-EYFP | addgene full sequence | sequence record 458908 | Addgene NGS Result
TTGAGATCCTTTTTTTCTGCGCGTAATCTGCTGCTTGCAAACAAAAAAACCACCGCTACCAGCGGTGGTT
TGTTTGCCGGATCAAGAGCTACCAACTCTTTTTCCGAAGGTAACTGGCTTCAGCAGAGCGCAGATACCAA
ATACTGTTCTTCTAGTGTAGCCGTAGTTAGGCCACCACTTCAAGAACTCTGTAGCACCGCCTACATACCT
CGCTCTGCTAATCCTGTTACCAGTGGCTGCTGCCAGTGGCGATAAGTCGTGTCTTACCGGGTTGGACTCA
AGACGATAGTTACCGGATAAGGCGCAGCGGTCGGGCTGAACGGGGGGTTCGTGCACACAGCCCAGCTTGG
AGCGAACGACCTACACCGAACTGAGATACCTACAGCGTGAGCTATGAGAAAGCGCCACGCTTCCCGAAGG
GAGAAAGGCGGACAGGTATCCGGTAAGCGGCAGGGTCGGAACAGGAGAGCGCACGAGGGAGCTTCCAGGG
GGAAACGCCTGGTATCTTTATAGTCCTGTCGGGTTTCGCCACCTCTGACTTGAGCGTCGATTTTTGTGAT
GCTCGTCAGGGGGGCGGAGCCTATGGAAAAACGCCAGCAACGCGGCCTTTTTACGGTTCCTGGCCTTTTG
CTGGCCTTTTGCTCACATGTCCTGCAGGCAGCTGCGCGCTCGCTCGCTCACTGAGGCCGCCCGGGCGTCG
GGCGACCTTTGGTCGCCCGGCCTCAGTGAGCGAGCGAGCGCGCAGAGAGGGAGTGGCCAACTCCATCACT
AGGGGTTCCTGCGGCCGCACGCGTAAGCTTTGCAAAGATGGATAAAGTTTTAAACAGAGAGGAATCTTTG
CAGCTAATGGACCTTCTAGGTCTTGAAAGGAGTGGGAATTGGCTCCGGTGCCCGTCAGTGGGCAGAGCGC
ACATCGCCCACAGTCCCCGAGAAGTTGGGGGGAGGGGTCGGCAATTGAACCGGTGCCTAGAGAAGGTGGC
GCGGGGTAAACTGGGAAAGTGATGTCGTGTACTGGCTCCGCCTTTTTCCCGAGGGTGGGGGAGAACCGTA
TATAAGTGCAGTAGTCGCCGTGAACGTTCTTTTTCGCAACGGGTTTGCCGCCAGAACACAGGTAAGTGCC
GTGTGTGGTTCCCGCGGGCCTGGCCTCTTTACGGGTTATGGCCCTTGCGTGCCTTGAATTACTTCCACCT
GGCTGCAGTACGTGATTCTTGATCCCGAGCTTCGGGTTGGAAGTGGGTGGGAGAGTTCGAGGCCTTGCGC
TTAAGGAGCCCCTTCGCCTCGTGCTTGAGTTGAGGCCTGGCCTGGGCGCTGGGGCCGCCGCGTGCGAATC
TGGTGGCACCTTCGCGCCTGTCTCGCTGCTTTCGATAAGTCTCTAGCCATTTAAAATTTTTGATGACCTG
CTGCGACGCTTTTTTTCTGGCAAGATAGTCTTGTAAATGCGGGCCAAGATCTGCACACTGGTATTTCGGT
TTTTGGGGCCGCGGGCGGCGACGGGGCCCGTGCGTCCCAGCGCACATGTTCGGCGAGGCGGGGCCTGCGA
GCGCGGCCACCGAGAATCGGACGGGGGTAGTCTCAAGCTGGCCGGCCTGCTCTGGTGCCTGGCCTCGCGC
CGCCGTGTATCGCCCCGCCCTGGGCGGCAAGGCTGGCCCGGTCGGCACCAGTTGCGTGAGCGGAAAGATG
GCCGCTTCCCGGCCCTGCTGCAGGGAGCTCAAAATGGAGGACGCGGCGCTCGGGAGAGCGGGCGGGTGAG
TCACCCACACAAAGGAAAAGGGCCTTTCCGTCCTCAGCCGTCGCTTCATGTGACTCCACGGAGTACCGGG
CGCCGTCCAGGCACCTCGATTAGTTCTCGAGCTTTTGGAGTACGTCGTCTTTAGGTTGGGGGGAGGGGTT
TTATGCGATGGAGTTTCCCCACACTGAGTGGGTGGAGACTGAAGTTAGGCCAGCTTGGCACTTGATGTAA
TTCTCCTTGGAATTTGCCCTTTTTGAGTTTGGATCTTGGTTCATTCTCAAGCCTCAGACAGTGGTTCAAA
GTTTTTTTCTTCCATTTCAGGTGTCGTGAGGATCCATAACTTCGTATAGGATACTTTATACGAAGTTATG
TAGCTGGAGCAATTTGAAAAGATTGTTGTATTACCTCTAGCTGCGCTTAATAACTTCGTATAGTATACCT
TATACGAAGTTATACTAGTCCTCCTGTACTCACCTTGCCGGTGGTGCAGATGAACTTCAGGGTCAGCTTG
CCGTAGGTGGCATCGCCCTCGCCCTCGCCGGACACGCTGAACTTGTGGCCGTTTACGTCGCCGTCCAGCT
CGACCAGGATGGGCACCACCCCGGTGAACAGCTCCTCGCCCTTGCTCACCATGGTGGCTAGCATAACTTC
GTATAAAGTATCCTATACGAAGTTATTTGCCTTAACCCAGAAATTATCACTGTTATTCTTTAGATAGGTG
CAAAGAATAACTTCGTATAAGGTATACTATACGAAGTTATGGTACCGAAGTTCCTATTCTTCAAATAGTA
TAGGAACTTCAATTGTTATTGGTGCAAAGAATCACTTCCTTAAGTCTTTATACTGCCCAGGAAGTTCCTA
TTCTTCAAAAGGTATAGGAACTTCGGCGCGCCTTACTTGTACAGCTCGTCCATGCCGAGAGTGATCCCGG
CGGCGGTCACGAACTCCAGCAGGACCATGTGATCGCGCTTCTCGTTGGGGTCTTTGCTCAGGGCGGACTG
GTAGCTCAGGTAGTGGTTGTCGGGCAGCAGCACGGGGCCGTCGCCGATGGGGGTGTTCTGCTGGTAGTGG
TCGGCGAGCTGCACGCTGCCGTCCTCGATGTTGTGGCGGATCTTGAAGTTCACCTTGATGCCGTTCTTCT
GCTTGTCGGCCATGATATAGACGTTGTGGCTGTTGTAGTTGTACTCCAGCTTGTGCCCCAGGATGTTGCC
GTCCTCCTTGAAGTCGATGCCCTTCAGCTCGATGCGGTTCACCAGGGTGTCGCCCTCGAACTTCACCTCG
GCGCGGGTCTTGTAGTTGCCGTCGTCCTTGAAGAAGATGGTGCGCTCCTGGACGTAGCCTTCGGGCATGG
CGGACTTGAAGAAGTCGTGCTGCTTCATGTGGTCGGGGTAGCGGGCGAAGCACTGCAGGCCGTAGCCGAA
GGTGGTCACGAGGGTGGGCCAGGGCACGGGCAGCTGTGGGACGACATGACTTAACCAGTTAACCATGTTC
TCTGAACATGAGAAGGGCTGGCCACTCTCCATCTAGAGAAGTTCCTATACTATTTGAAGAATAGGAACTT
CTTGCCTTAACCCAGAAATTATCACTGTTATTCTTTAGAATAGTGCAAAGAGAAGTTCCTATACCTTTTG
AAGAATAGGAACTTCGAATTCGATATCAAGCTTATCGATAATCAACCTCTGGATTACAAAATTTGTGAAA
GATTGACTGGTATTCTTAACTATGTTGCTCCTTTTACGCTATGTGGATACGCTGCTTTAATGCCTTTGTA
TCATGCTATTGCTTCCCGTATGGCTTTCATTTTCTCCTCCTTGTATAAATCCTGGTTGCTGTCTCTTTAT
GAGGAGTTGTGGCCCGTTGTCAGGCAACGTGGCGTGGTGTGCACTGTGTTTGCTGACGCAACCCCCACTG
GTTGGGGCATTGCCACCACCTGTCAGCTCCTTTCCGGGACTTTCGCTTTCCCCCTCCCTATTGCCACGGC
GGAACTCATCGCCGCCTGCCTTGCCCGCTGCTGGACAGGGGCTCGGCTGTTGGGCACTGACAATTCCGTG
GTGTTGTCGGGGAAATCATCGTCCTTTCCTTGGCTGCTCGCCTATGTTGCCACCTGGATTCTGCGCGGGA
CGTCCTTCTGCTACGTCCCTTCGGCCCTCAATCCAGCGGACCTTCCTTCCCGCGGCCTGCTGCCGGCTCT
GCGGCCTCTTCCGCGTCTTCGCCTTCGCCCTCAGACGAGTCGGATCTCCCTTTGGGCCGCCTCCCCGCAT
CGATACCGAGCGCTGCTCGAGAGATCTACGGGTGGCATCCCTGTGACCCCTCCCCAGTGCCTCTCCTGGC
CCTGGAAGTTGCCACTCCAGTGCCCACCAGCCTTGTCCTAATAAAATTAAGTTGCATCATTTTGTCTGAC
TAGGTGTCCTTCTATAATATTATGGGGTGGAGGGGGGTGGTATGGAGCAAGGGGCAAGTTGGGAAGACAA
CCTGTAGGGCCTGCGGGGTCTATTGGGAACCAAGCTGGAGTGCAGTGGCACAATCTTGGCTCACTGCAAT
CTCCGCCTCCTGGGTTCAAGCGATTCTCCTGCCTCAGCCTCCCGAGTTGTTGGGATTCCAGGCATGCATG
ACCAGGCTCAGCTAATTTTTGTTTTTTTGGTAGAGACGGGGTTTCACCATATTGGCCAGGCTGGTCTCCA
ACTCCTAATCTCAGGTGATCTACCCACCTTGGCCTCCCAAATTGCTGGGATTACAGGCGTGAACCACTGC
TCCCTTCCCTGTCCTTCTGATTTTGTAGGTAACCACGTGCGGACCGAGCGGCCGCAGGAACCCCTAGTGA
TGGAGTTGGCCACTCCCTCTCTGCGCGCTCGCTCGCTCACTGAGGCCGGGCGACCAAAGGTCGCCCGACG
CCCGGGCTTTGCCCGGGCGGCCTCAGTGAGCGAGCGAGCGCGCAGCTGCCTGCAGGGGCGCCTGATGCGG
TATTTTCTCCTTACGCATCTGTGCGGTATTTCACACCGCATA
[95 nt withheld, positions 4733-4827]
T
[46 nt withheld, positions 4829-4874]
C
[141 nt withheld, positions 4876-5016]
CCTTTGACGTTGGAGTCCACGTTCTTT
[37 nt withheld, positions 5044-5080]
ACTCTATCTCGGGCTATTCTTTTGATTTATAAGGGATTTTGCCGATTTCGGTCTATTGGTTAAAAAATGA
GCTGATTTAACAAAAATTTAACGCGAATTTTAACAAAATATTAACGTTTACAATTTTATGGTGCACTCTC
AGTACAATCTGCTCTGATGCCGCATAGTTAAGCCAGCCCCGACACCCGCCAACACCCGCTGACGCGCCCT
GACGGGCTTGTCTGCTCCCGGCATCCGCTTACAGACAAGCTGTGACCGTCTCCGGGAGCTGCATGTGTCA
GAGGTTTTCACCGTCATCACCGAAACGCGCGAGACGAAAGGGCCTCGTGATACGCCTATTTTTATAGGTT
AATGTCATGATAATAATGGTTTCTTAGACGTCAGGTGGCACTTTTCGGGGAAATGTGCGCGGAACCCCTA
TTTGTTTATTTTTCTAAATACATTCAAATATGTATCCGCTCATGAGACAATAACCCTGATAAATGCTTCA
ATAATATTGAAAAAGGAAGAGTATGAGTATTCAACATTTCCGTGTCGCCCTTATTCCCTTTTTTGCGGCA
TTTTGCCTTCCTGTTTTTGCTCACCCAGAAACGCTGGTGAAAGTAAAAGATGCTGAAGATCAGTTGGGTG
CACGAGTGGGTTACATCGAACTGGATCTCAACAGCGGTAAGATCCTTGAGAGTTTTCGCCCCGAAGAACG
TTTTCCAATGATGAGCACTTTTAAAGTTCTGCTATGTGGCGCGGTATTATCCCGTATTGACGCCGGGCAA
GAGCAACTCGGTCGCCGCATACACTATTCTCAGAATGACTTGGTTGAGTACTCACCAGTCACAGAAAAGC
ATCTTACGGATGGCATGACAGTAAGAGAATTATGCAGTGCTGCCATAACCATGAGTGATAACACTGCGGC
CAACTTACTTCTGACAACGATCGGAGGACCGAAGGAGCTAACCGCTTTTTTGCACAACATGGGGGATCAT
GTAACTCGCCTTGATCGTTGGGAACCGGAGCTGAATGAAGCCATACCAAACGACGAGCGTGACACCACGA
TGCCTGTAGCAATGGCAACAACGTTGCGCAAACTATTAACTGGCGAACTACTTACTCTAGCTTCCCGGCA
ACAATTAATAGACTGGATGGAGGCGGATAAAGTTGCAGGACCACTTCTGCGCTCGGCCCTTCCGGCTGGC
TGGTTTATTGCTGATAAATCTGGAGCCGGTGAGCGTGGGTCTCGCGGTATCATTGCAGCACTGGGGCCAG
ATGGTAAGCCCTCCCGTATCGTAGTTATCTACACGACGGGGAGTCAGGCAACTATGGATGAACGAAATAG
ACAGATCGCTGAGATAGGTGCCTCACTGATTAAGCATTGGTAACTGTCAGACCAAGTTTACTCATATATA
CTTTAGATTGATTTAAAACTTCATTTTTAATTTAAAAGGATCTAGGTGAAGATCCTTTTTGATAATCTCA
TGACCAAAATCCCTTAACGTGAGTTTTCGTTCCACTGAGCGTCAGACCCCGTAGAAAAGATCAAAGGATC
TTC
